Addgene plasmid #101116: pLPAR1_TCS(Q’L)_HA-dCas9(N)_P2A-Puro-WPRE
Purpose: Encodes dCas9(N) fused to LPAR1
Depositing lab: Tudor Fulga. Depositing organization: University of Oxford. Publication: Engineering Synthetic Signaling Pathways with Programmable dCas9-Based Chimeric Receptors. Baeumler TA, Ahmed AA, Fulga TA. Cell Rep. 2017 Sep 12;20(11):2639-2653. doi: 10.1016/j.celrep.2017.08.044. PubMed 28903044.
Backbone
  Vector backbone: pBDKRB2_TCS(Q’L)_HA-dCas9( N)_P2A-Puro-WPRE
  Modifications to backbone: The LPAR1 coding sequence was cloned from plasmid LPAR1-Tango (gift from Bryan Roth, Addgene plasmid #66418) and replaced with BDKRB2 in pBDKRB2_TCS(Q’L)_HA-dCas9(N)_P2A-Puro-WPRE.
  Vector type: Mammalian Expression, CRISPR, Synthetic Biology
  Selectable markers: Puromycin
Growth in bacteria
  Bacterial resistance: Ampicillin, 100 μg/mL
  Growth temperature: 37°C
  Growth strain: DH5alpha
  Copy number: High Copy
Gene/Insert
  Gene/Insert name: LPAR1-dCas9(N)
  Tag / fusion protein: Flag (N terminal on insert); HA
Resource information
  A portion of this plasmid was derived from a plasmid made by: Plasmid LPAR1-Tango (gift from Bryan Roth, Addgene plasmid #66418); pBDKRB2_TCS(Q’L)_HA-dCas9(N)_P2A-Puro-WPRE.
Terms and licenses: Academic/Nonprofit Terms; Industry Terms: Not Available to Industry
How to cite: pLPAR1_TCS(Q’L)_HA-dCas9(N)_P2A-Puro-WPRE was a gift from Tudor Fulga (Addgene plasmid # 101116 ; http://n2t.net/addgene:101116 ; RRID:Addgene_101116)
