[The description below was written by a language model from this plasmid's Addgene catalogue record and pLannotate feature annotations shown in this document.]
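Description:
pLPAR1_TCS(Q'L)_HA-dCas9(N)_P2A-Puro-WPRE is a roughly 8 kb mammalian expression plasmid used in CRISPR-based synthetic biology. It encodes a chimeric receptor in which the human lysophosphatidic acid receptor LPAR1, a G-protein-coupled receptor, is fused to the N-terminal portion of catalytically inactive Streptococcus pyogenes dCas9. It was made from a sibling construct carrying BDKRB2 by swapping in the LPAR1 coding sequence taken from an LPAR1-Tango plasmid. In bacteria it is maintained at high copy through a ColE1/pUC-type origin with ampicillin selection. The backbone also has an f1 origin and a single annotated AAV2 inverted terminal repeat downstream of the cassette. With only one ITR detected, the record does not support describing it as an AAV packaging vector.

Expression is driven by a CMV enhancer, chicken β-actin promoter and hybrid CBA/MVM intron. The open reading frame begins with an N-terminal FLAG epitope (annotated as a fragment of 3xFLAG), followed by LPAR1, a linker region, an HA tag and dCas9(N) carrying the D10A mutation. The plasmid name places a TCS(Q'L) element between receptor and HA tag. This presumably denotes a variant protease cleavage site through which the dCas9 fragment could be released from the membrane-tethered receptor, but the feature table does not annotate it. According to the name, a P2A peptide links the fusion to puromycin N-acetyltransferase, so that puromycin selects for expressing cells. A WPRE and the bovine growth hormone polyadenylation signal enhance and terminate the transcript. As dCas9(N) is only half of a split protein, the construct is presumably paired with a complementary C-terminal dCas9 component, in line with its source work on programmable dCas9-based chimeric receptors that couple ligand sensing to gene regulation.
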