Features (pLannotate 1.2.2; 18 found; start..end, strand, type, name):
     12..297     +  enhancer       CMV enhancer: human cytomegalovirus immediate early enhancer; contains an 18-bp deletion relative to the standard CMV enhancer
    299..574     +  promoter       chicken β-actin promoter: No description available
    575..802     +  intron         hybrid intron: hybrid between chicken β-actin (CBA) and minute virus of mice (MMV) introns (Gray et al., 2011)
    870..890     +  CDS            3xFLAG (fragment): three tandem FLAG® epitope tags
    903..1994    +  CDS            LPAR1: LPAR1_HUMAN - Also known as EDG2, LPA1. Experimental evidence at protein level: Swiss-Prot protein existence level 1. Receptor for lysophosphatidic acid (LPA) (PubMed:9070858, PubMed:19306925, PubMed:25025571, PubMed:26091040). Plays a role in the reorganization of the actin cytoskeleton, cell migration, differentiation and proliferation, and thereby contributes to the responses to tissue damage and infectious agents. Activates downstream signaling cascades via the G(i)/G(o), G(12)/G(13), and G(q) families of heteromeric G proteins. Signaling inhibits adenylyl cyclase activity and decreases ce
   2121..2147    +  CDS            HA: HA (human influenza hemagglutinin) epitope tag
   2163..3764    +  CDS            dCas9(N): N-terminal portion of catalytically inactive Streptococcus pyogenes dCas9 carrying the D10A mutation (Zetsche et al., 2015)
   3858..4445    +  CDS            PuroR (fragment): puromycin N-acetyltransferase; pac from Streptomyces; confers resistance to puromycin
   4478..5026    +  misc_feature   WPRE (fragment): woodchuck hepatitis virus posttranscriptional regulatory element
   5057..5168    +  polyA_signal   bGH poly(A) signal: bovine growth hormone polyadenylation signal
   5273..5413    +  repeat_region  AAV2 ITR: inverted terminal repeat of adeno-associated virus serotype 2 inverted
   5418..5469    -  misc_feature   bom (fragment): basis of mobility region from pBR322
   5488..5943    +  rep_origin     f1 ori (sequence partly withheld): f1 bacteriophage origin of replication; arrow indicates direction of (+) strand synthesis
   5944..5993    -  misc_feature   bom (fragment): basis of mobility region from pBR322
   6095..6130    -  CDS            rop (fragment): Rop protein, which maintains plasmids at low copy number; rop
   6225..6329    +  promoter       AmpR promoter: bla
   6330..7190    +  CDS            AmpR: β-lactamase; bla; confers resistance to ampicillin, carbenicillin, and related antibiotics
   7361..7949    +  rep_origin     ori: high-copy-number ColE1/pMB1/pBR322/pUC origin of replication
>Addgene plasmid #101116 | pLPAR1_TCS(Q’L)_HA-dCas9(N)_P2A-Puro-WPRE | addgene full sequence | sequence record 197208 | Addgene NGS Result
CTAGAGGTACCCGTTACATAACTTACGGTAAATGGCCCGCCTGGCTGACCGCCCAACGACCCCCGCCCAT
TGACGTCAATAGTAACGCCAATAGGGACTTTCCATTGACGTCAATGGGTGGAGTATTTACGGTAAACTGC
CCACTTGGCAGTACATCAAGTGTATCATATGCCAAGTACGCCCCCTATTGACGTCAATGACGGTAAATGG
CCCGCCTGGCATTGTGCCCAGTACATGACCTTATGGGACTTTCCTACTTGGCAGTACATCTACGTATTAG
TCATCGCTATTACCATGGTCGAGGTGAGCCCCACGTTCTGCTTCACTCTCCCCATCTCCCCCCCCTCCCC
ACCCCCAATTTTGTATTTATTTATTTTTTAATTATTTTGTGCAGCGATGGGGGCGGGGGGGGGGGGGGCG
CGCGCCAGGCGGGGCGGGGCGGGGCGAGGGGCGGGGCGGGGCGAGGCGGAGAGGTGCGGCGGCAGCCAAT
CAGAGCGGCGCGCTCCGAAAGTTTCCTTTTATGGCGAGGCGGCGGCGGCGGCGGCCCTATAAAAAGCGAA
GCGCGCGGCGGGCGGGAGTCGCTGCGCGCTGCCTTCGCCCCGTGCCCCGCTCCGCCGCCGCCTCGCGCCG
CCCGCCCCGGCTCTGACTGACCGCGTTACTCCCACAGGTGAGCGGGCGGGACGGCCCTTCTCCTCCGGGC
TGTAATTAGCTGAGCAAGAGGTAAGGGTTTAAGGGATGGTTGGTTGGTGGGGTATTAATGTTTAATTACC
TGGAGCACCTGCCTGAAATCACTTTTTTTCAGGTTGGACCGGTGCGCCACCATGAAGACGATCATCGCCC
TGAGCTACATCTTCTGCCTGGTATTCGCCGACTACAAGGACGATGATGACGCCAGCATCGATATGGCCGC
TATTAGCACCAGTATCCCAGTTATCTCTCAGCCCCAGTTTACAGCGATGAATGAGCCTCAGTGCTTTTAC
AACGAAAGCATCGCCTTTTTCTATAACAGATCCGGGAAGCATCTGGCCACCGAATGGAATACGGTGTCTA
AATTGGTCATGGGCCTTGGTATTACCGTTTGCATCTTTATCATGCTTGCAAACTTGCTGGTGATGGTGGC
TATCTACGTGAACCGCAGATTCCATTTTCCAATTTACTACTTGATGGCAAATCTTGCCGCAGCTGACTTC
TTCGCGGGGTTGGCATATTTCTACTTGATGTTTAATACCGGGCCCAACACCCGCAGACTTACTGTCTCAA
CTTGGCTGTTGCGCCAGGGACTCATCGACACTTCCCTGACTGCCTCTGTGGCAAACCTGTTGGCCATCGC
AATTGAGAGACACATAACGGTGTTCCGAATGCAACTTCATACACGGATGTCAAACCGGAGGGTGGTGGTG
GTGATCGTGGTGATCTGGACCATGGCTATCGTTATGGGCGCCATTCCTAGCGTGGGTTGGAATTGCATTT
GCGACATCGAGAACTGTTCCAATATGGCACCTCTGTATTCTGACAGTTATCTGGTTTTCTGGGCCATCTT
TAATCTCGTGACATTTGTCGTGATGGTGGTACTGTATGCTCACATCTTCGGATACGTGAGACAACGCACA
ATGCGGATGTCTCGACACAGCAGCGGACCCAGACGGAATCGGGACACAATGATGTCCCTCCTCAAAACCG
TCGTAATCGTGTTGGGCGCATTTATCATTTGTTGGACCCCCGGGCTCGTACTGCTTCTGCTCGACGTGTG
TTGTCCCCAGTGTGACGTTCTTGCCTATGAGAAGTTCTTTCTTTTGTTGGCCGAATTCAACTCCGCAATG
AATCCTATTATTTACTCTTATCGAGATAAAGAGATGTCCGCAACTTTTCGGCAGATCCTCTGCTGCCAGA
GGAGCGAGAATCCTACAGGCCCCACTGAAGGTTCAGATCGGTCAGCTTCATCCCTCAACCACACAATCCT
GGCCGGTGTACACTCCAACGATCATTCCGTGGTCATCGATACCGGTGGACGCACCCCACCCAGCCTGGGT
CCCCAAGATGAGTCCTGCACCACCGCCAGCTCCTCCCTGGCCAAGGACACTTCATCGACCGGTGAGAACC
TGTACTTCCAGCTAACTAGTTACCCATACGACGTACCAGATTACGCTGGAGGTTCTGGATCCGACAAGAA
GTACAGCATCGGCCTGGCCATCGGCACCAACTCTGTGGGCTGGGCCGTGATCACCGACGAGTACAAGGTG
CCCAGCAAGAAATTCAAGGTGCTGGGCAACACCGACCGGCACAGCATCAAGAAGAACCTGATCGGAGCCC
TGCTGTTCGACAGCGGCGAAACAGCCGAGGCCACCCGGCTGAAGAGAACCGCCAGAAGAAGATACACCAG
ACGGAAGAACCGGATCTGCTATCTGCAAGAGATCTTCAGCAACGAGATGGCCAAGGTGGACGACAGCTTC
TTCCACAGACTGGAAGAGTCCTTCCTGGTGGAAGAGGATAAGAAGCACGAGCGGCACCCCATCTTCGGCA
ACATCGTGGACGAGGTGGCCTACCACGAGAAGTACCCCACCATCTACCACCTGAGAAAGAAACTGGTGGA
CAGCACCGACAAGGCCGACCTGCGGCTGATCTATCTGGCCCTGGCCCACATGATCAAGTTCCGGGGCCAC
TTCCTGATCGAGGGCGACCTGAACCCCGACAACAGCGACGTGGACAAGCTGTTCATCCAGCTGGTGCAGA
CCTACAACCAGCTGTTCGAGGAAAACCCCATCAACGCCAGCGGCGTGGACGCCAAGGCCATCCTGTCTGC
CAGACTGAGCAAGAGCAGACGGCTGGAAAATCTGATCGCCCAGCTGCCCGGCGAGAAGAAGAATGGCCTG
TTCGGCAACCTGATTGCCCTGAGCCTGGGCCTGACCCCCAACTTCAAGAGCAACTTCGACCTGGCCGAGG
ATGCCAAACTGCAGCTGAGCAAGGACACCTACGACGACGACCTGGACAACCTGCTGGCCCAGATCGGCGA
CCAGTACGCCGACCTGTTTCTGGCCGCCAAGAACCTGTCCGACGCCATCCTGCTGAGCGACATCCTGAGA
GTGAACACCGAGATCACCAAGGCCCCCCTGAGCGCCTCTATGATCAAGAGATACGACGAGCACCACCAGG
ACCTGACCCTGCTGAAAGCTCTCGTGCGGCAGCAGCTGCCTGAGAAGTACAAAGAGATTTTCTTCGACCA
GAGCAAGAACGGCTACGCCGGCTACATTGACGGCGGAGCCAGCCAGGAAGAGTTCTACAAGTTCATCAAG
CCCATCCTGGAAAAGATGGACGGCACCGAGGAACTGCTCGTGAAGCTGAACAGAGAGGACCTGCTGCGGA
AGCAGCGGACCTTCGACAACGGCAGCATCCCCCACCAGATCCACCTGGGAGAGCTGCACGCCATTCTGCG
GCGGCAGGAAGATTTTTACCCATTCCTGAAGGACAACCGGGAAAAGATCGAGAAGATCCTGACCTTCCGC
ATCCCCTACTACGTGGGCCCTCTGGCCAGGGGAAACAGCAGATTCGCCTGGATGACCAGAAAGAGCGAGG
AAACCATCACCCCCTGGAACTTCGAGGAAGTGGTGGACAAGGGCGCTTCCGCCCAGAGCTTCATCGAGCG
GATGACCAACTTCGATAAGAACCTGCCCAACGAGAAGGTGCTGCCCAAGCACAGCCTGCTGTACGAGTAC
TTCACCGTGTATAACGAGCTGACCAAAGTGAAATACGTGACCGAGGGAATGAGAGGTGGCGGTGGCTCGG
GTACCGGATCTGGAGCCACCAATTTTTCTCTGCTGAAGCAGGCTGGTGATGTTGAAGAAAACCCTGGACC
TGAATTCATGACCGAGTACAAGCCCACGGTGCGCCTCGCCACCCGCGACGACGTCCCCAGGGCCGTACGC
ACCCTCGCCGCCGCGTTCGCCGACTACCCCGCCACGCGCCACACCGTCGATCCGGACCGCCACATCGAGC
GGGTCACCGAGCTGCAAGAACTCTTCCTCACGCGCGTCGGGCTCGACATCGGCAAGGTGTGGGTCGCGGA
CGACGGCGCCGCGGTGGCGGTCTGGACCACGCCGGAGAGCGTCGAAGCGGGGGCGGTGTTCGCCGAGATC
GGCCCGCGCATGGCCGAGTTGAGCGGTTCCCGGCTGGCCGCGCAGCAACAGATGGAAGGCCTCCTGGCGC
CGCACCGGCCCAAGGAGCCCGCGTGGTTCCTGGCCACCGTCGGCGTCTCGCCCGACCACCAGGGCAAGGG
TCTGGGCAGCGCCGTCGTGCTCCCCGGAGTGGAGGCGGCCGAGCGCGCCGGGGTGCCCGCCTTCCTGGAG
ACCTCCGCGCCCCGCAACCTCCCCTTCTACGAGCGGCTCGGCTTCACCGTCACCGCCGACGTCGAGGTGC
CCGAAGGACCGCGCACCTGGTGCATGACCCGCAAGGGGTAACTAAGTAAGGATCGATCCAAGATATCGTA
TTCTTAACTATGTTGCTCCTTTTACGCTATGTGGATACGCTGCTTTAATGCCTTTGTATCATGCTATTGC
TTCCCGTATGGCTTTCATTTTCTCCTCCTTGTATAAATCCTGGTTGCTGTCTCTTTATGAGGAGTTGTGG
CCCGTTGTCAGGCAACGTGGCGTGGTGTGCACTGTGTTTGCTGACGCAACCCCCACTGGTTGGGGCATTG
CCACCACCTGTCAGCTCCTTTCCGGGACTTTCGCTTTCCCCCTCCCTATTGCCACGGCGGAACTCATCGC
CGCCTGCCTTGCCCGCTGCTGGACAGGGGCTCGGCTGTTGGGCACTGACAATTCCGTGGTGTTGTCGGGG
AAGCTGACGTCCTTTCCATGGCTGCTCGCCTGTGTTGCCACCTGGATTCTGCGCGGGACGTCCTTCTGCT
ACGTCCCTTCGGCCCTCAATCCAGCGGACCTTCCTTCCCGCGGCCTGCTGCCGGCTCTGCGGCCTCTTCC
GCGTCTTCGCCTTCGCCCTCAGACGAGTCGGATCTCCCTTTGGGCCGCCTCCCCGCCAATTCCTAGAGCT
CGCTGATCAGCCTCGACTGTGCCTTCTAGTTGCCAGCCATCTGTTGTTTGCCCCTCCCCCGTGCCTTCCT
TGACCCTGGAAGGTGCCACTCCCACTGTCCTTTCCTAATAAAATGAGGAAATTGCATCGCATTGTCTGAG
TAGGTGTCATTCTATTCTGGGGGGTGGGGTGGGGCAGGACAGCAAGGGGGAGGATTGGGAAGAGAATAGC
AGGCATGCTGGGGAGCGGCCGCAGGAACCCCTAGTGATGGAGTTGGCCACTCCCTCTCTGCGCGCTCGCT
CGCTCACTGAGGCCGGGCGACCAAAGGTCGCCCGACGCCCGGGCTTTGCCCGGGCGGCCTCAGTGAGCGA
GCGAGCGCGCAGCTGCCTGCAGGGGCGCCTGATGCGGTATTTTCTCCTTACGCATCTGTGCGGTATTTCA
CACCGCATA
[95 nt withheld, positions 5470-5564]
T
[46 nt withheld, positions 5566-5611]
C
[141 nt withheld, positions 5613-5753]
CCTTTGACGTTGGAGTCCACGTTCTTT
[37 nt withheld, positions 5781-5817]
ACTCTATCTCGGGCTATTCTTTTGATTTATAAGGGATTTTGCCGATTTCGGTCTATTGGTTAAAAAATGA
GCTGATTTAACAAAAATTTAACGCGAATTTTAACAAAATATTAACGTTTACAATTTTATGGTGCACTCTC
AGTACAATCTGCTCTGATGCCGCATAGTTAAGCCAGCCCCGACACCCGCCAACACCCGCTGACGCGCCCT
GACGGGCTTGTCTGCTCCCGGCATCCGCTTACAGACAAGCTGTGACCGTCTCCGGGAGCTGCATGTGTCA
GAGGTTTTCACCGTCATCACCGAAACGCGCGAGACGAAAGGGCCTCGTGATACGCCTATTTTTATAGGTT
AATGTCATGATAATAATGGTTTCTTAGACGTCAGGTGGCACTTTTCGGGGAAATGTGCGCGGAACCCCTA
TTTGTTTATTTTTCTAAATACATTCAAATATGTATCCGCTCATGAGACAATAACCCTGATAAATGCTTCA
ATAATATTGAAAAAGGAAGAGTATGAGTATTCAACATTTCCGTGTCGCCCTTATTCCCTTTTTTGCGGCA
TTTTGCCTTCCTGTTTTTGCTCACCCAGAAACGCTGGTGAAAGTAAAAGATGCTGAAGATCAGTTGGGTG
CACGAGTGGGTTACATCGAACTGGATCTCAACAGCGGTAAGATCCTTGAGAGTTTTCGCCCCGAAGAACG
TTTTCCAATGATGAGCACTTTTAAAGTTCTGCTATGTGGCGCGGTATTATCCCGTATTGACGCCGGGCAA
GAGCAACTCGGTCGCCGCATACACTATTCTCAGAATGACTTGGTTGAGTACTCACCAGTCACAGAAAAGC
ATCTTACGGATGGCATGACAGTAAGAGAATTATGCAGTGCTGCCATAACCATGAGTGATAACACTGCGGC
CAACTTACTTCTGACAACGATCGGAGGACCGAAGGAGCTAACCGCTTTTTTGCACAACATGGGGGATCAT
GTAACTCGCCTTGATCGTTGGGAACCGGAGCTGAATGAAGCCATACCAAACGACGAGCGTGACACCACGA
TGCCTGTAGCAATGGCAACAACGTTGCGCAAACTATTAACTGGCGAACTACTTACTCTAGCTTCCCGGCA
ACAATTAATAGACTGGATGGAGGCGGATAAAGTTGCAGGACCACTTCTGCGCTCGGCCCTTCCGGCTGGC
TGGTTTATTGCTGATAAATCTGGAGCCGGTGAGCGTGGAAGCCGCGGTATCATTGCAGCACTGGGGCCAG
ATGGTAAGCCCTCCCGTATCGTAGTTATCTACACGACGGGGAGTCAGGCAACTATGGATGAACGAAATAG
ACAGATCGCTGAGATAGGTGCCTCACTGATTAAGCATTGGTAACTGTCAGACCAAGTTTACTCATATATA
CTTTAGATTGATTTAAAACTTCATTTTTAATTTAAAAGGATCTAGGTGAAGATCCTTTTTGATAATCTCA
TGACCAAAATCCCTTAACGTGAGTTTTCGTTCCACTGAGCGTCAGACCCCGTAGAAAAGATCAAAGGATC
TTCTTGAGATCCTTTTTTTCTGCGCGTAATCTGCTGCTTGCAAACAAAAAAACCACCGCTACCAGCGGTG
GTTTGTTTGCCGGATCAAGAGCTACCAACTCTTTTTCCGAAGGTAACTGGCTTCAGCAGAGCGCAGATAC
CAAATACTGTTCTTCTAGTGTAGCCGTAGTTAGGCCACCACTTCAAGAACTCTGTAGCACCGCCTACATA
CCTCGCTCTGCTAATCCTGTTACCAGTGGCTGCTGCCAGTGGCGATAAGTCGTGTCTTACCGGGTTGGAC
TCAAGACGATAGTTACCGGATAAGGCGCAGCGGTCGGGCTGAACGGGGGGTTCGTGCACACAGCCCAGCT
TGGAGCGAACGACCTACACCGAACTGAGATACCTACAGCGTGAGCTATGAGAAAGCGCCACGCTTCCCGA
AGGGAGAAAGGCGGACAGGTATCCGGTAAGCGGCAGGGTCGGAACAGGAGAGCGCACGAGGGAGCTTCCA
GGGGGAAACGCCTGGTATCTTTATAGTCCTGTCGGGTTTCGCCACCTCTGACTTGAGCGTCGATTTTTGT
GATGCTCGTCAGGGGGGCGGAGCCTATGGAAAAACGCCAGCAACGCGGCCTTTTTACGGTTCCTGGCCTT
TTGCTGGCCTTTTGCTCACAT
